>Addgene plasmid #168366 | pTL250 | addgene full sequence | sequence record 349522 | Addgene NGS Result
CGGTGCGGGCCTCTTCGCTATTACGCCAGATCCTTTTGTTGTTTCCGGGTGTACAATATGGACTTCCTCT
TTTCTGGCAACCAAACCCATACATCGGGATTCCTATAATACCTTCGTTGGTCTCCCTAACATGTAGGTGG
CGGAGGGGAGATATACAATAGAACAGATACCAGACAAGACATAATGGGCTAAACAAGACTACACCAATTA
CACTGCCTCATTGATGGTGGTACATAACGAACTAATACTGTAGCCCTAGACTTGATAGCCATCATCATAT
CGAAGTTTCACTACCCTTTTTCCATTTGCCATCTATTGAAGTAATAATAGGCGCATGCAACTTCTTTTCT
TTTTTTTTCTTTTCTCTCTCCCCCGTTGTTGTCTCACCATATCCGCAATGACAAAAAAATGATGGAAGAC
ACTAAAGGAAAAAATTAACGACAAAGACAGCACCAACAGATGTCGTTGTTCCAGAGCTGATGAGGGGTAT
CTCGAAGCACACGAAACTTTTTCCTTCCTTCATTCACGCACACTACTCTCTAATGAGCAACGGTATACGG
CCTTCCTTCCAGTTACTTGAATTTGAAATAAAAAAAAGTTTGCTGTCTTGCTATCAAGTATAAATAGACC
TGCAATTATTAATCTTTTGTTTCCTCGTCATTGTTCTCGTTCCCTTTCTTCCTTGTTTCTTTTTCTGCAC
AATATTTCAAGCTATACCAAGCATACAATCAACTCCAAGCTTGAAGCAAGCCTCCTGAAAGATGAAGCTA
CTGTCTTCTATCGAACAAGCATGCGATATTTGCCGACTTAAAAAGCTCAAGTGCTCCAAAGAAAAACCGA
AGTGCGCCAAGTGTCTGAAGAACAACTGGGAGTGTCGCTACTCTCCCAAAACCAAAAGGTCTCCGCTGAC
TAGGGCACATCTGACAGAAGTGGAATCAAGGCTAGAAAGACTGGAACAGCTATTTCTACTGATTTTTCCT
CGAGAAGACCTTGACATGATTTTGAAAATGGATTCTTTACAGGATATAAAAGCATTGTTAACAGGATTAT
TTGTACAAGATAATGTGAATAAAGATGCCGTCACAGATAGATTGGCTTCAGTGGAGACTGATATGCCTCT
AACATTGAGACAGCATAGAATAAGTGCGACATCATCATCGGAAGAGAGTAGTAACAAAGGTCAAAGACAG
TTGACTGTATCGCCGGAATTTGTAATACGACTCACTATAGGGCGAGCCGCCATCATGGAGGAGCAGAAGC
TGATCTCAGAGGAGGACCTGCATATGGCCATGGAGGCCGAATTCAAACAGAAAATTGTGATCAAAGTGTG
CGCCCCGTGCGAAGGTTGCCGTGCAAAAGCACTGGAAGTGGCCGCACGTGCCGCCGATGGTGTGATTAGC
CTGGCCATTACCGGCGATGATCGCGATAAACTGGAAGTGGTGGGCGTGGGTGTGGATGTGACCCGCCTGG
TGATTTGCCTGCGCAAAAAGGTGTGCTACGCCGAGATTCTGCTGGTGGAAGAGGAGAAAGAAGAAGAAGA
AAAGAAAGAACCGGAATGCAAATAAGGATCCGTCGACCTGCAGCGGCCGCATAACTAGCATAACCCCTTG
GGGCCTCTAAACGGGTCTTGAGGGGTTTTTTGCGCGCTTGCAGCCAAGCTAATTCCGGGCGAATTTCTTA
TGATTTATGATTTTTATTATTAAATAAGTTATAAAAAAAATAAGTGTATACAAATTTTAAAGTGACTCTT
AGGTTTTAAAACGAAAATTCTTATTCTTGAGTAACTCTTTCCTGTAGGTCAGGTTGCTTTCTCAGGTATA
GCATGAGGTCGCTCTTATTGACCACACCTCTACCGGCATGCAAGCTTGGCGTAATCATGGTCATAGCTGT
TTCCTGTGTGAAATTGTTATCCGCTCACAATTCCACACAACATACGAGCCGGAAGCATAAAGTGTAAAGC
CTGGGGTGCCTAATGAGTGAGCTAACTCACATTAATTGCGTTGCGCTCACTGCCCGCTTTCCAGTCGGGA
AACCTGTCGTGCCAGCTGCATTAATGAATCGGCCAACGCGCGGGGAGAGGCGGTTTGCGTATTGGGCGCT
CTTCCGCTTCCTCGCTCACTGACTCGCTGCGCTCGGTCGTTCGGCTGCGGCGAGCGGTATCAGCTCACTC
AAAGGCGGTAATACGGTTATCCACAGAATCAGGGGATAACGCAGGAAAGAACATGTGAGCAAAAGGCCAG
CAAAAGGCCAGGAACCGTAAAAAGGCCGCGTTGCTGGCGTTTTTCCATAGGCTCCGCCCCCCTGACGAGC
ATCACAAAAATCGACGCTCAAGTCAGAGGTGGCGAAACCCGACAGGACTATAAAGATACCAGGCGTTTCC
CCCTGGAAGCTCCCTCGTGCGCTCTCCTGTTCCGACCCTGCCGCTTACCGGATACCTGTCCGCCTTTCTC
CCTTCGGGAAGCGTGGCGCTTTCTCATAGCTCACGCTGTAGGTATCTCAGTTCGGTGTAGGTCGTTCGCT
CCAAGCTGGGCTGTGTGCACGAACCCCCCGTTCAGCCCGACCGCTGCGCCTTATCCGGTAACTATCGTCT
TGAGTCCAACCCGGTAAGACACGACTTATCGCCACTGGCAGCAGCCACTGGTAACAGGATTAGCAGAGCG
AGGTATGTAGGCGGTGCTACAGAGTTCTTGAAGTGGTGGCCTAACTACGGCTACACTAGAAGAACAGTAT
TTGGTATCTGCGCTCTGCTGAAGCCAGTTACCTTCGGAAAAAGAGTTGGTAGCTCTTGATCCGGCAAACA
AACCACCGCTGGTAGCGGTGGTTTTTTTGTTTGCAAGCAGCAGATTACGCGCAGAAAAAAAGGATCTCAA
GAAGATCCTTTGATCTTTTCTACGGGGTCTGACGCTCAGTGGAACGAAAACTCACGTTAAGGGATTTTGG
TCATGAGATTATCAAAAAGGATCTTCACCTAGATCCTTTTAAATTAAAAATGAAGTTTTAAATCAATCTA
AAGTATATATGAGTAACCTGAGGCTATGGCAGGGCCTGCCGCCCCGACGTTGGCTGCGAGCCCTGGGCCT
TCACCCGAACTTGGGGGGTGGGGTGGGGAAAAGGAAGAAACGCGGGCGTATTGGCCCCAATGGGGTCTCG
GTGGGGTATCGACAGAGTGCCAGCCCTGGGACCGAACCCCGCGTTTATGAACAAACGACCCAACACCGTG
CGTTTTATTCTGTCTTTTTATTGCCGTCATAGCGCGGGTTCCTTCCGGTATTGTCTCCTTCCGTGTTTCA
GTTAGCCTCCCCCTAGGGTGGGCGAAGAACTCCAGCATGAGATCCCCGCGCTGGAGGATCATCCAGCCGG
CGTCCCGGAAAACGATTCCGAAGCCCAACCTTTCATAGAAGGCGGCGGTGGAATCGAAATCTCGTGATGG
CAGGTTGGGCGTCGCTTGGTCGGTCATTTCGAACCCCAGAGTCCCGCTCAGAAGAACTCGTCAAGAAGGC
GATAGAAGGCGATGCGCTGCGAATCGGGAGCGGCGATACCGTAAAGCACGAGGAAGCGGTCAGCCCATTC
GCCGCCAAGCTCTTCAGCAATATCACGGGTAGCCAACGCTATGTCCTGATAGCGGTCCGCCACACCCAGC
CGGCCACAGTCGATGAATCCAGAAAAGCGGCCATTTTCCACCATGATATTCGGCAAGCAGGCATCGCCAT
GAGTCACGACGAGATCCTCGCCGTCGGGCATGCTCGCCTTGAGCCTGGCGAACAGTTCGGCTGGCGCGAG
CCCCTGATGCTCTTCGTCCAGATCATCCTGATCGACAAGACCGGCTTCCATCCGAGTACGTGCTCGCTCG
ATGCGATGTTTCGCTTGGTGGTCGAATGGGCAGGTAGCCGGATCAAGCGTATGCAGCCGCCGCATTGCAT
CAGCCATGATGGATACTTTCTCGGCAGGAGCAAGGTGAGATGACAGGAGATCCTGCCCCGGCACTTCGCC
CAATAGCAGCCAGTCCCTTCCCGCTTCAGTGACAACGTCGAGCACAGCTGCGCAAGGAACGCCCGTCGTG
GCCAGCCACGATAGCCGCGCTGCCTCGTCTTGCAGTTCATTCAGGGCACCGGACAGGTCGGTCTTGACAA
AAAGAACCGGGCGCCCCTGCGCTGACAGCCGGAACACGGCGGCATCAGAGCAGCCGATTGTCTGTTGTGC
CCAGTCATAGCCGAATAGCCTCTCCACCCAAGCGGCCGGAGAACCTGCGTGCAATCCATCTTGTTCAATC
ATACTCTTCCTTTTTCAATATTATTGAAGCATTTATCAGGGTTATTGTCTCATGAGCGGATACATATTTG
AATGTATTTAGAAAAATAAACAAATAGGGGTTCCGCGCACATTTCCCCGAAAAGTGCCACCTGAACGAAG
CATCTGTGCTTCATTTTGTAGAACAAAAATGCAACGCGAGAGCGCTAATTTTTCAAACAAAGAATCTGAG
CTGCATTTTTACAGAACAGAAATGCAACGCGAAAGCGCTATTTTACCAACGAAGAATCTGTGCTTCATTT
TTGTAAAACAAAAATGCAACGCGAGAGCGCTAATTTTTCAAACAAAGAATCTGAGCTGCATTTTTACAGA
ACAGAAATGCAACGCGAGAGCGCTATTTTACCAACAAAGAATCTATACTTCTTTTTTGTTCTACAAAAAT
GCATCCCGAGAGCGCTATTTTTCTAACAAAGCATCTTAGATTACTTTTTTTCTCCTTTGTGCGCTCTATA
ATGCAGTCTCTTGATAACTTTTTGCACTGTAGGTCCGTTAAGGTTAGAAGAAGGCTACTTTGGTGTCTAT
TTTCTCTTCCATAAAAAAAGCCTGACTCCACTTCCCGCGTTTACTGATTACTAGCGAAGCTGCGGGTGCA
TTTTTTCAAGATAAAGGCATCCCCGATTATATTCTATACCGATGTGGATTGCGCATACTTTGTGAACAGA
AAGTGATAGCGTTGATGATTCTTCATTGGTCAGAAAATTATGAACGGTTTCTTCTATTTTGTCTCTATAT
ACTACGTATAGGAAATGTTTACATTTTCGTATTGTTTTCGATTCACTCTATGAATAGTTCTTACTACAAT
TTTTTTGTCTAAAGAGTAATACTAGAGATAAACATAAAAAATGTAGAGGTCGAGTTTAGATGCAAGTTCA
AGGAGCGAAAGGTGGATGGGTAGGTTATATAGGGATATAGCACAGAGATATATAGCAAAGAGATACTTTT
GAGCAATGTTTGTGGAAGCGGTATTCGCAATATTTTAGTAGCTCGTTACAGTCCGGTGCGTTTTTGGTTT
TTTGAAAGTGCGTCTTCAGAGCGCTTTTGGTTTTCAAAAGCGCTCTGAAGTTCCTATACTTTCTAGAGAA
TAGGAACTTCGGAATAGGAACTTCAAAGCGTTTCCGAAAACGAGCGCTTCCGAAAATGCAACGCGAGCTG
CGCACATACAGCTCACTGTTCACGTCGCACCTATATCTGCGTGTTGCCTGTATATATATATACATGAGAA
GAACGGCATAGTGCGTGTTTATGCTTAAATGCGTACTTATATGCGTCTATTTATGTAGGATGAAAGGTAG
TCTAGTACCTCCTGTGATATTATCCCATTCCATGCGGGGTATCGTATGCTTCCTTCAGCACTACCCTTTA
GCTGTTCTATATGCTGCCACTCCTCAATTGGATTAGTCTCATCCTTCAATGCTATCATTTCCTTTGATAT
TGGATCATACTAAGAAACCATTATTATCATGACATTAACCTATAAAAATAGGCGTATCACGAGGCCCTTT
CGTCTCGCGCGTTTCGGTGATGACGGTGAAAACCTCTGACACATGCAGCTCCCGGAGACGGTCACAGCTT
GTCTGTAAGCGGATGCCGGGAGCAGACAAGCCCGTCAGGGCGCGTCAGCGGGTGTTGGCGGGTGTCGGGG
CTGGCTTAACTATGCGGCATCAGAGCAGATTGTACTGAGAGTGCACCATAGATCAACGACATTACTATAT
ATATAATATAGGAAGCATTTAATAGAACAGCATCGTAATATATGTGTACTTTGCAGTTATGACGCCAGAT
GGCAGTAGTGGAAGATATTCTTTATTGAAAAATAGCTTGTCACCTTACGTACAATCTTGATCCGGAGCTT
TTCTTTTTTTGCCGATTAAGAATTAATTCGGTCGAAAAAAGAAAAGGAGAGGGCCAAGAGGGAGGGCATT
GGTGACTATTGAGCACGTGAGTATACGTGATTAAGCACACAAAGGCAGCTTGGAGTATGTCTGTTATTAA
TTTCACAGGTAGTTCTGGTCCATTGGTGAAAGTTTGCGGCTTGCAGAGCACAGAGGCCGCAGAATGTGCT
CTAGATTCCGATGCTGACTTGCTGGGTATTATATGTGTGCCCAATAGAAAGAGAACAATTGACCCGGTTA
TTGCAAGGAAAATTTCAAGTCTTGTAAAAGCATATAAAAATAGTTCAGGCACTCCGAAATACTTGGTTGG
CGTGTTTCGTAATCAACCTAAGGAGGATGTTTTGGCTCTGGTCAATGATTACGGCATTGATATCGTCCAA
CTGCATGGAGATGAGTCGTGGCAAGAATACCAAGAGTTCCTCGGTTTGCCAGTTATTAAAAGACTCGTAT
TTCCAAAAGACTGCAACATACTACTCAGTGCAGCTTCACAGAAACCTCATTCGTTTATTCCCTTGTTTGA
TTCAGAAGCAGGTGGGACAGGTGAACTTTTGGATTGGAACTCGATTTCTGACTGGGTTGGAAGGCAAGAG
AGCCCCGAAAGCTTACATTTTATGTTAGCTGGTGGACTGACGCCAGAAAATGTTGGTGATGCGCTTAGAT
TAAATGGCGTTATTGGTGTTGATGTAAGCGGAGGTGTGGAGACAAATGGTGTAAAAGACTCTAACAAAAT
AGCAAATTTCGTCAAAAATGCTAAGAAATAGGTTATTACTGAGTAGTATTTATTTAAGTATTGTTTGTGC
ACTTGCCGATCTATGCGGTGTGAAATACCGCACAGATGCGTAAGGAGAAAATACCGCATCAGGAAATTGT
AAGCGTTAATATTTTGTTAAAATTCGCGTTAAATTTTTGTTAAATCAGCTCATTTTTTAACCAATAGGCC
GAAATCGGCAAAATCCCTTATAAATCAAAAGAATAGACCGAGATAGGGT
[37 nt withheld, positions 7190-7226]
AAAGAACGTGGACTCCAACGTCAAAGG
[49 nt withheld, positions 7254-7302]
T
[91 nt withheld, positions 7304-7394]
G
[124 nt withheld, positions 7396-7519]
CCATTCGCCATTCAGGCTGCGCAACTGTTGGGAAGGGCGAT
Features (pLannotate 1.2.2; 24 found; start..end, strand, type, name):
     30..734     +  promoter       ADH1 promoter: S. cerevisiae ADH1; promoter for alcohol dehydrogenase 1
    762..1202    +  CDS            GAL4 DNA binding domain: DNA binding domain of the GAL4 transcriptional activator; Saccharomyces cerevisiae GAL4 (truncated)
   1213..1231    +  promoter       T7 promoter: promoter for bacteriophage T7 RNA polymerase
   1305..1529    +  CDS            RGA5 (fragment): RGA5R_ORYSJ - Experimental evidence at protein level: Swiss-Prot protein existence level 1. Disease resistance (R) protein that recognizes the AVR-Pia and AVR1-CO39 effector avirulence proteins from M.oryzae. Resistance proteins guard the plant against pathogens that contain an appropriate avirulence protein via an indirect interaction with this avirulence protein. That triggers a defense system including the hypersensitive response, which restricts the pathogen growth. Contribution of RGA4 is required to recognize the effector avirulence proteins AVR-Pia and AVR1-CO39 from M.oryzae (PubMed:21
   1595..1642    +  terminator     T7 terminator: transcription terminator for bacteriophage T7 RNA polymerase
   1669..1856    +  terminator     ADH1 terminator: S. cerevisiae ADH1; transcription terminator for the S. cerevisiae alcohol dehydrogenase 1 (ADH1) gene
   1904..1920    -  protein_bind   lac operator: The lac repressor binds to the lac operator to inhibit transcription in E. coli. This inhibition can be relieved by adding lactose or isopropyl-β-D-thiogalactopyranoside (IPTG). lac repressor encoded by lacI
   1928..1958    -  promoter       lac promoter: promoter for the E. coli lac operon
   1973..1994    -  protein_bind   CAP binding site: CAP binding activates transcription in the presence of cAMP. E. coli catabolite activator protein
   2007..2099    -  CDS            lacI (fragment): lac repressor; lacI; The lac repressor binds to the lac operator to inhibit transcription in E. coli. This inhibition can be relieved by adding lactose or isopropyl-β-D-thiogalactopyranoside (IPTG).
   2282..2870    -  rep_origin     ori: high-copy-number ColE1/pMB1/pBR322/pUC origin of replication
   3092..3108    +  polyA_signal   bGH poly(A) signal (fragment): bovine growth hormone polyadenylation signal
   3199..3246    -  polyA_signal   HSV TK poly(A) signal: herpes simplex virus thymidine kinase polyadenylation signal (Cole and Stacy, 1985)
   3305..3457    -  CDS            ble (fragment): BLE_KLEPN - Experimental evidence at protein level: Swiss-Prot protein existence level 1. Binding protein with a strong affinity to the bleomycin family of antibiotics. Binds to CL990; an antimitotic-antibiotic compound. From Klebsiella pneumoniae.
   3478..4272    -  CDS            NeoR/KanR: aminoglycoside phosphotransferase from Tn5; aph(3')-II (or nptII); confers resistance to neomycin, kanamycin, and G418 (Geneticin®)
   4273..4377    -  promoter       AmpR promoter: bla
   4404..5746    -  rep_origin     2μ ori: yeast 2μ plasmid origin of replication
   5814..5849    +  CDS            rop (fragment): Rop protein, which maintains plasmids at low copy number; rop
   5951..6000    +  misc_feature   bom (fragment): basis of mobility region from pBR322
   6139..6286    +  promoter       TRP1 promoter: S. cerevisiae TRP1
   6287..6961    +  CDS            TRP1: phosphoribosylanthranilate isomerase, required for tryptophan biosynthesis; S. cerevisiae TRP1; yeast auxotrophic marker
   7012..7063    +  misc_feature   bom (fragment): basis of mobility region from pBR322
   7091..7519    -  rep_origin     f1 ori (sequence partly withheld): f1 bacteriophage origin of replication; arrow indicates direction of (+) strand synthesis
   7523..29      -  CDS            lacZα (fragment) (across the origin): LacZα fragment of β-galactosidase; lacZ fragment
