[The description below was written by a language model from this plasmid's Addgene catalogue record and pLannotate feature annotations shown in this document.]
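Description:
pTL250 is a yeast two-hybrid bait plasmid built on the pGBKT7 backbone and carrying a rice (Oryza sativa) insert recorded as Os04g39380. It is a yeast–E. coli shuttle vector. In bacteria it replicates at high copy from a ColE1/pUC-type origin and is selected with kanamycin through a Tn5 NeoR/KanR gene driven by the AmpR (bla) promoter. In Saccharomyces cerevisiae it is maintained episomally by the 2μ origin and selected by tryptophan prototrophy through the TRP1 marker with its own promoter. An f1 origin is also present, along with assorted small backbone remnants (lac promoter/operator, lacI, lacZα, rop, bom and ble fragments) that have no evident role in the construct's use.

The expression cassette uses the constitutive yeast ADH1 promoter to drive the GAL4 DNA-binding domain, followed by the insert and then T7 and ADH1 terminators. The arrangement indicates that the insert is expressed as a GAL4 DNA-binding-domain fusion. A T7 promoter sits between the GAL4 domain and the insert, which in pGBKT7 allows in vitro transcription of the insert alone. The annotation software detected a short coding segment of about 225 nt in the insert position and labelled it as a fragment of RGA5, a rice resistance protein that recognises Magnaporthe oryzae effectors. This is a similarity-based match, and the catalogue identifies the insert as Os04g39380 rather than RGA5. The record does not state which portion of the gene was cloned or how.

The associated publication concerns the range of host targets bound by a conserved blast fungus effector. This suggests the plasmid served as bait for testing interactions between the rice protein and effectors supplied on a GAL4 activation-domain partner plasmid.
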