Addgene plasmid #168366: pTL250
Purpose: pGBKT7 yeast two-hybrid plasmid
Depositing lab: Sophien Kamoun. Depositing organization: Sainsbury Laboratory, Norwich. Publication: A single amino acid polymorphism in a conserved effector of the multihost blast fungus pathogen expands host-target binding spectrum. Bentham AR, Petit-Houdenot Y, Win J, Chuma I, Terauchi R, Banfield MJ, Kamoun S, Langner T. PLoS Pathog. 2021 Nov 10;17(11):e1009957. doi: 10.1371/journal.ppat.1009957. eCollection 2021 Nov. PubMed 34758051.
Backbone
  Vector backbone: pGBKT7
  Vector type: Yeast Expression
Growth in bacteria
  Bacterial resistance: Kanamycin, 50 μg/mL
  Growth temperature: 37°C
  Growth strain: DH5alpha
  Copy number: High Copy
Gene/Insert
  Gene/Insert name: Os04g39380
  Species: Oryza sativa
  Cloning method: Unknown
Terms and licenses: Academic/Nonprofit Terms; Industry Terms: Not Available to Industry
How to cite: pTL250 was a gift from Sophien Kamoun (Addgene plasmid # 168366 ; http://n2t.net/addgene:168366 ; RRID:Addgene_168366)
