>Addgene plasmid #168366 | pTL250 | depositor partial sequence | sequence record 326466 | insert
GAATTCAAACAGAAAATTGTGATCAAAGTGTGCGCCCCGTGCGAAGGTTGCCGTGCAAAAGCACTGGAAG
TGGCCGCACGTGCCGCCGATGGTGTGATTAGCCTGGCCATTACCGGCGATGATCGCGATAAACTGGAAGT
GGTGGGCGTGGGTGTGGATGTGACCCGCCTGGTGATTTGCCTGCGCAAAAAGGTGTGCTACGCCGAGATT
CTGCTGGTGGAAGAGGAGAAAGAAGAAGAAGAAAAGAAAGAACCGGAATGCAAATAAGGATCC
